>Addgene plasmid #148052 | pAc5.1B-EGFP-DmPAN3-F658EL622EL665EW707AG711E-dsRNAres_Y | depositor full sequence | sequence record 290499 | Full Sequence
CTTCAAGGAATTAATTCTATATTCTAAAAACACAAATGATACTTCTAAAAAAAATCATGAATGGCATCAA
CTCTGAATCAAATCTTTGCAGATGCACCTACTTCTCATTTCCACTGTCACATCATTTTTCCAGATCTCGC
TGCCTGTTATGTGGCCCACAAACCAAGACACGTTTTATGGCCATTAAAGCTGGCTGATCGTCGCCAAACA
CCAAATACATATCAATATGTACATTCGAGAAAGAAGCGATCAAAGAAGCGTCTTCGGGCGAGTAGGAGAA
TGCGGAGGAGAAGGAGAACGAGCTGATCTAGTATCTCTCCACAATCCAATGCCAACTGACCAACTGGCCA
TATTCGGAGCAATTTGAAGCCAATTTCCATCGCCTGGCGATCGCTCCATTCTTGGCTATATGTTTTTCAC
CGTTCCCGGGGCCATTTTCAAAGACTCGTCGGTAAGATAAGATTGTGTCACTCGCTGTCTCTCTTCATTT
GTCGAAGAATGCTGAGGAATTTCGCGATGACGTCGGCGAGTATTTTGAAGAATGAGAATAATTTGTATTT
ATACGAAAATCAGTTAGTGGAATTTTCTACAAAAACATGTTATCTATAGATAATTTTGTTGCAAAATATG
TTGACTATGACAAAGATTGTATGTATATACCTTTAATGTATTCTCATTTTCTTATGTATTTATAATGGCA
ATGATGATACTGATGATATTTTAAGATGATGCCAGACCACAGGCTGATTTCTGCGTCTTTTGCCGAACGC
AGTGCATGTGCGGTTGTTGTTTTTTGGAATAGTTTCAATTTTCGGACTGTCCGCTTTGATTTCAGTTTCT
TGGCTTATTCAAAAAGCAAAGTAAAGCCAAAAAAGCGAGATGGCAATACCAAATGCGGCAAAACGGTAGT
GGAAGGAAAGGGGTGCGGGGCAGCGGAAGGAAGGGTGGGGCGGGGCGTGGCGGGGTCTGTGGCTGGGCGC
GACGTCACCGACGTTGGAGCCACTCCTTTGACCATGTGTGCGTGTGTGTATTATTCGTGTCTCGCCACTC
GCCGGTTGTTTTTTTCTTTTTATCTCGCTCTCTCTAGCGCCATCTCGTACGCATGCTCAACGCACCGCAT
GTTGCCGTGTCCTTTATGCGTCATTTTGGCTCGAAATAGGCAATTATTTAAACAAAGATTAGTCAACGAA
AACGCTAAAATAAATAAGTCTACAATATGGTTACTTATTGCCATGTGTGTGCAGCCAACGATAGCAACAA
AAGCAACAACACAGTGGCTTTCCCTCTTTCACTTTTTGTTTGCAAGCGCGTGCGAGCAAGACGGCACGAC
CGGCAAACGCAATTACGCTGACAAAGAGCAGACGAAGTTTTGGCCGAAAAACATCAAGGCGCCTGATACG
AATGCATTTGCAATAACAATTGCGATATTTAATATTGTTTATGAAGCTGTTTGACTTCAAAACACACAAA
AAAAAAAATAAAACAAATTATTTGAAAGAGAATTAGGAATCGGACAGCTTATCGTTACGGGCTAACAGCA
CACCGAGACGAAATAGCTTACCTGACGTCACAGCCTCTGGAAGAACTGCCGCCAAGCAGAGAGAGAGAGA
AAAAGAGGGAGAGCAGCTTAGACCGCATGTGCTTGTGTGTGAGGCGTCTCTCTCTTCGTCTCCTGTTTGC
GCAAACGCATAGACTGCACTGAGAAAATCGATTACCTATTTTTTATGAATGAATATTTGCACTATTACTA
TTCAAAACTATTAAGATAGCAATCACATTCAATAGCCAAATACTATACCACCTGAGCGATGCAACGAAAT
GATCAATTTGAGCAAAAATGCTGCATATTTAGGACGGCATCATTATAGAAATGCTTCTTGCTGTGTACTT
TTCTCTCGTCTGGCAGCTGTTTCGCCGTTATTGTTAAAACCGGCTTAAGTTAGGTGTGTTTTCTACGACT
AGTGATGCCCCTACTAGAAGATGTGTGTTGCACAAATGTCCCTGAATAACCAATTTGAAGTGCAGATAGC
AGTAAACGTAAGCTAATATGAATATTATTTAACTGTAATGTTTTAATATCGCTGGACATTACTAATAAAC
CCACTATAAACACATGTACATATGTATGTTTTGGCATACAATGAGTAGTTGGGGAAAAAATGTGTAAAAG
CACCGTGACCATCACAGCATAAAGATAACCAGCTGAAGTATCGAATATGAGTAACCCCCAAATTGAATCA
CATGCCGCAACTGATAGGACCCATGGAAGTACACTCTTCATGGCGATATACAAGACACACACAAGCACGA
ACACCCAGTTGCGGAGGAAATTCTCCGTAAATGAAAACCCAATCGGCGAACAATTCATACCCATATATGG
TAAAAGTTTTGAACGCGACTTGAGAGCGGAGAGCATTGCGGCTGATAAGGTTTTAGCGCTAAGCGGGCTT
TATAAAACGGGCTGCGGGACCAGTTTTCATATCACTACCGTTTGAGTTCTTGTGCTGTGTGGATACTCCT
CCCGACACAAAGCCGCTCCATCAGCCAGCAGTCGTCTAATCCAGAGACCCCGGATCGGGGTACCAACATG
GTGAGCAAGGGCGAGGAGCTGTTCACCGGGGTGGTGCCCATCCTGGTCGAGCTGGACGGCGACGTAAACG
GCCACAAGTTCAGCGTGTCCGGCGAGGGCGAGGGCGATGCCACCTACGGCAAGCTGACCCTGAAGTTCAT
CTGCACCACCGGCAAGCTGCCCGTGCCCTGGCCCACCCTCGTGACCACCCTGACCTACGGCGTGCAGTGC
TTCAGCCGCTACCCCGACCACATGAAGCAGCACGACTTCTTCAAGTCCGCCATGCCCGAAGGCTACGTCC
AGGAGCGCACCATCTTCTTCAAGGACGACGGCAACTACAAGACCCGCGCCGAGGTGAAGTTCGAGGGCGA
CACCCTGGTGAACCGCATCGAGCTGAAGGGCATCGACTTCAAGGAGGACGGCAACATCCTGGGGCACAAG
CTGGAGTACAACTACAACAGCCACAACGTCTATATCATGGCCGACAAGCAGAAGAACGGCATCAAGGTGA
ACTTCAAGATCCGCCACAACATCGAGGACGGCAGCGTGCAGCTCGCCGACCACTACCAGCAGAACACCCC
CATCGGCGACGGCCCCGTGCTGCTGCCCGACAACCACTACCTGAGCACCCAGTCCGCCCTGAGCAAAGAC
CCCAACGAGAAGCGCGATCACATGGTCCTGCTGGAGTTCGTGACCGCCGCCGGGATCACTCTCGGCATGG
ACGAGCTGTACAAGCCAAGCTTGAATTCTATGTGTTCCACATACGGCCTGCTTTCATTCGAATTCTCGGA
CACCGCCGCCATGGACCCGATCTTTTTTTCCCCGACCAACGGCATTCCCAGTGAATCGAAGCTGGCTACA
TACATGAACCGCCAAAACGTGGCTACGCCCTCCGGATACGGTTTGAACAATGGATTTAGTCTTCTCAACC
TGGACTCCCCGCTCAACAAGAAAAGCCAAGTGACCCCCCAATCCCCGGAATTTATCCCCACCCGTCTCGG
ATCCACCCCGAATTTTTACGCCCCGTACCATAATGCCCCGATGCAGCTATCGAACGGACTGAACGGAGTG
AACGGTCTAACGGCTGCTGCTGCTGCGGCCGCCGCCGCTGCTGCTGCTGCTGCTGCTGCCGTCCCGAGCA
GCACCAGTTCCGCCAGCAGCGCTTCCGTCACGATTTCCAAGACCGCTAATGGCGGAGCTAGCATGCTGGC
TTTGCAGAAAACGGCTAGCATTGCTTCAGTTACGATTGCCCAGCAACAACCGCAACACCCGCAAAAGCAA
CAGCAACACCCCCCCTCCGTCGGAGGCGGCGCCGTCAGCGCTGCTAGCGCTCCGATCGCTATCTCGGGAG
CCCCGCCCAACCCGGCTGCGGCCCCCTTTGTGTCCTCCATGAGCGCCCAAACCCCCTTGAAAGGACGAGG
AGCTATGATGCGTCAAGAGTCGCCGACCGCTGCTATGATCTCCGGAGCCGGTCCGGGCGAAAAATCGCCA
CCGCACGGGATGACGCCGCACGGAGCATCGCCCATACCATCAGCGCTGCCCACCAGCGTGCACCAGGAGA
ACGTAGGCGGCACCATATACTTCTATCCGACTGCCAACGCACAGAACAGCCAGCCCGTCGTCAATTCCAT
GGTGGTGGATGGAACGCATCCGGCTCTCCATGGCGTGAGTGCTGTGGCGCCGATGAGTGCGGGCGTTCCG
GCGGCCATGATGTACACGGGGCATGTGTATCCGGGACCGTCCTCCAACGTGGTCACCATGCAGCCAAAGA
CGCTGCTGGAGTCGGCCTTCTTTATGCCCGACGAGATGCGCGCCGAAGTCCTCGCCCGCAACGAGATCTC
TAACCTGATCATGGACGCAGCGGAGGCTGCGCAGCACGCTCTACCGCTGGAGGTGGAGAACTACCATGCC
CTGTATCCACTGGAACCGCCGGCGCAGCCGTTGCACGCCAAGCTCACGTTCCCCGCCACCACTTATAGGG
CCACGCACAACACGACGGGCTACAAGTACTGCCTGCGAAGAATACATGGTTTCCGCCTGCAGTCGACCAA
GTGCATGACGCTGGTGGAGATGTGGAAGAAGCTGCAGCACACGAATGTGGTACAACTGCGTGAGGTGTTC
ACGACGAAAGCATTTGGTGATAACTCTTTAGTATTAGTGTACGACTATCATCCCGGCTCACAAACATTAC
TGGCCAAATACTTCACTCCGGCGCCAGAGACCAACGGGTACACTGATCCATTCCAAGGCGAGGCCCGCCC
CTTCAGTCATAAGAGTAACATGCAGCGAACGAGCAATGGACCGCTGCTACCGGAGGCCACCATCTGGTCG
ATCATCATGCAGCTGACCGCCGGCTTAAAAGCCATCCACCATGCCGGTCTTGCCTGCAAGGTTCTGGATC
CCACAAAGATTATAGTGACGGGCAAGCGTGTACGGTTTAGCTCATGCTGCATTTCGGATATAACGCAATT
CGATCCGAATGCATCCAATCCCTTGGCGCTGGTTAATATGCATCAGCAGGACGATCTGACCGCTTTGGGT
CGCTTAGTATTAGCTTTGGCCTGCCGCTGTCTTCAATCCGTGCAACGCGACAATGTCCAGTCCAGCATCG
ATATGGTCACGCGAAACTACTCCACCGATCTGCGAAACTTTATTGTTTACCTCTTCACCACCAATAATCG
TCGCTCCGTGACCGACCTGATGCCGATGATTGGTGCCCGCGAATATACGCAAGAAGATGCAGAACAGAGC
AAAATTGATATGCAGGAGGACGAGTTGGCCAAGGAGATGGAGAACGGGCGGTTATATCGCATTTTGGTCA
AACTTAATAGCATCAACGAGCGACCCGACTTTAATCTGGACTGCACTGCGTCTGAGACTGAGGATAGATA
CATGTTGAAATTATTCCGTGATTATTTGTTCCATTCCGTCACTGAGGATGGCCGGCCCTGGCTAGATCAC
GCACACATTGTACAATGCCTCAACAAGCTGGATGCTGGCTCCATAGAGCGCGTGCAACTGATGTCCCGCG
ACGAGCAATCGGTACTCATCGTCTCCTATGCTGAACTCAAGAATTGTCTGGAGAACGCCTTCTCCGAACT
GATGTCAAGTGCGGCCAACTGAGCGGCCGCTCGAGTCTAGAGGGCCCGCGGTTCGAAGGTAAGCCTATCC
CTAACCCTCTCCTCGGTCTCGATTCTACGCGTACCGGTCATCATCACCATCACCATTGAGTTTAAACCCG
CTGATCAGCCTCGACTGTGCCTTCTAAGGCCTGAGCTCGCTGATCAGCCTCGATCGAGGATCCAGACATG
ATAAGATACATTGATGAGTTTGGACAAACCACAACTAGAATGCAGTGAAAAAAATGCTTTATTTGTGAAA
TTTGTGATGCTATTGCTTTATTTGTAACCATTATAAGCTGCAATAAACAAGTTAACAACAACAATTGCAT
TCATTTTATGTTTCAGGTTCAGGGGGAGGTGTGGGAGGTTTTTTAAAGCAAGTAAAACCTCTACAAATGT
GGTATGGCTGATTATGATCAGTCGACCGATGCCCTTGAGAGCCTTCAACCCAGTCAGCTCCTTCCGGTGG
GCGCGGGGCATGACTATCGTCGCCGCACTTATGACTGTCTTCTTTATCATGCAACTCGTAGGACAGGTGC
CGGCAGCGCTCTGGGTCATTTTCGGCGAGGACCGCTTTCGCTGGAGCGCGACGATGATCGGCCTGTCGCT
TGCGGTATTCGGAATCTTGCACGCCCTCGCTCAAGCCTTCGTCACTGGTCCCGCCACCAAACGTTTCGGC
GAGAAGCAGGCCATTATCGCCGGCATGGCGGCCGACGCGCTGGGCTACGTCTTGCTGGCGTTCGCGACGC
GAGGCTGGATGGCCTTCCCCATTATGATTCTTCTCGCTTCCGGCGGCATCGGGATGCCCGCGTTGCAGGC
CATGCTGTCCAGGCAGGTAGATGACGACCATCAGGGACAGCTTCAAGGATCGCTCGCGGCTCTTACCAGC
CAGCAAAAGGCCAGGAACCGTAAAAAGGCCGCGTTGCTGGCGTTTTTCCATAGGCTCCGCCCCCCTGACG
AGCATCACAAAAATCGACGCTCAAGTCAGAGGTGGCGAAACCCGACAGGACTATAAAGATACCAGGCGTT
TCCCCCTGGAAGCTCCCTCGTGCGCTCTCCTGTTCCGACCCTGCCGCTTACCGGATACCTGTCCGCCTTT
CTCCCTTCGGGAAGCGTGGCGCTTTCTCAATGCTCACGCTGTAGGTATCTCAGTTCGGTGTAGGTCGTTC
GCTCCAAGCTGGGCTGTGTGCACGAACCCCCCGTTCAGCCCGACCGCTGCGCCTTATCCGGTAACTATCG
TCTTGAGTCCAACCCGGTAAGACACGACTTATCGCCACTGGCAGCAGCCACTGGTAACAGGATTAGCAGA
GCGAGGTATGTAGGCGGTGCTACAGAGTTCTTGAAGTGGTGGCCTAACTACGGCTACACTAGAAGGACAG
TATTTGGTATCTGCGCTCTGCTGAAGCCAGTTACCTTCGGAAAAAGAGTTGGTAGCTCTTGATCCGGCAA
ACAAACCACCGCTGGTAGCGGTGGTTTTTTTGTTTGCAAGCAGCAGATTACGCGCAGAAAAAAAGGATCT
CAAGAAGATCCTTTGATCTTTTCTACGGGGTCTGACGCTCAGTGGAACGAAAACTCACGTTAAGGGATTT
TGGTCATGAGATTATCAAAAAGGATCTTCACCTAGATCCTTTTAAATTAAAAATGAAGTTTTAAATCAAT
CTAAAGTATATATGAGTAAACTTGGTCTGACAGTTACCAATGCTTAATCAGTGAGGCACCTATCTCAGCG
ATCTGTCTATTTCGTTCATCCATAGTTGCCTGACTCCCCGTCGTGTAGATAACTACGATACGGGAGGGCT
TACCATCTGGCCCCAGTGCTGCAATGATACCGCGAGACCCACGCTCACCGGCTCCAGATTTATCAGCAAT
AAACCAGCCAGCCGGAAGGGCCGAGCGCAGAAGTGGTCCTGCAACTTTATCCGCCTCCATCCAGTCTATT
AATTGTTGCCGGGAAGCTAGAGTAAGTAGTTCGCCAGTTAATAGTTTGCGCAACGTTGTTGCCATTGCTG
CAGGCATCGTGGTGTCACGCTCGTCGTTTGGTATGGCTTCATTCAGCTCCGGTTCCCAACGATCAAGGCG
AGTTACATGATCCCCCATGTTGTGCAAAAAAGCGGTTAGCTCCTTCGGTCCTCCGATCGTTGTCAGAAGT
AAGTTGGCCGCAGTGTTATCACTCATGGTTATGGCAGCACTGCATAATTCTCTTACTGTCATGCCATCCG
TAAGATGCTTTTCTGTGACTGGTGAGTACTCAACCAAGTCATTCTGAGAATAGTGTATGCGGCGACCGAG
TTGCTCTTGCCCGGCGTCAACACGGGATAATACCGCGCCACATAGCAGAACTTTAAAAGTGCTCATCATT
GGAAAACGTTCTTCGGGGCGAAAACTCTCAAGGATCTTACCGCTGTTGAGATCCAGTTCGATGTAACCCA
CTCGTGCACCCAACTGATCTTCAGCATCTTTTACTTTCACCAGCGTTTCTGGGTGAGCAAAAACAGGAAG
GCAAAATGCCGCAAAAAAGGGAATAAGGGCGACACGGAAATGTTGAATACTCATACTCTTCCTTTTTCAA
TATTATTGAAGCATTTATCAGGGTTATTGTCTCATGAGCGGATACATATTTGAATGTATTTAGAAAAATA
AACAAATAGGGGTTCCGCGCACATTTCCCCGAAAAGTGCCACCTGACGTCTAAGAAACCATTATTATCAT
GACATTAACCTATAAAAATAGGCGTATCACGAGGCCCTTTCGT
Features (pLannotate 1.2.2; 10 found; start..end, strand, type, name):
     56..2568    +  promoter       Ac5 promoter: Drosophila melanogaster actin 5C promoter
   2588..3304    +  CDS            EGFP: EGFP is a basic (constitutively fluorescent) green fluorescent protein published in 1996, derived from Aequorea victoria. It is reported to be a rapidly-maturing weak dimer with moderate acid sensitivity.
   3320..5689    +  CDS            PAN3: PAN3_DROME - Experimental evidence at protein level: Swiss-Prot protein existence level 1. Regulatory subunit of the poly(A)-nuclease (PAN) deadenylation complex, one of two cytoplasmic mRNA deadenylases involved in general and miRNA-mediated mRNA turnover. PAN specifically shortens poly(A) tails of RNA and the activity is stimulated by poly(A)-binding protein (PABP). PAN deadenylation is followed by rapid degradation of the shortened mRNA tails by the CCR4-NOT complex. Deadenylated mRNAs are then degraded by two alternative mechanisms, namely exosome-mediated 3'-5' exonucleolytic degradation,
   5728..5769    +  CDS            V5 tag: epitope tag from simian virus 5
   5869..6003    -  polyA_signal   SV40 poly(A) signal: SV40 polyadenylation signal
   6026..6110    -  CDS            large T antigen (fragment): large T antigen from SV40 (simian virus 40)
   6111..6581    +  CDS            TcR (fragment): tetracycline efflux protein; tet; confers resistance to tetracycline
   6625..7213    -  rep_origin     ori: high-copy-number ColE1/pMB1/pBR322/pUC origin of replication
   7384..8244    -  CDS            AmpR: β-lactamase; bla; confers resistance to ampicillin, carbenicillin, and related antibiotics
   8245..8349    -  promoter       AmpR promoter: bla
