[The description below was written by a language model from this plasmid's Addgene catalogue record and pLannotate feature annotations shown in this document.]
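Description:
pAc5.1B-EGFP-DmPAN3-F658EL622EL665EW707AG711E-dsRNAres_Y is an 8.4 kb insect expression plasmid for producing a GFP-tagged mutant of Drosophila melanogaster PAN3 (CG11486). The catalogue lists the backbone as unknown, although the name and the annotated parts point to a pAc5.1-type vector. Expression is driven by the constitutive Drosophila actin 5C (Ac5) promoter, followed by an EGFP coding sequence placed directly upstream of the PAN3 open reading frame, an arrangement consistent with an N-terminal EGFP fusion. A V5 epitope tag is annotated just downstream of PAN3, but the record does not show whether it is in frame or separated from the ORF by a stop codon. An SV40 polyadenylation signal follows the cassette. In bacteria the plasmid is maintained through a ColE1/pUC-type origin and selected with ampicillin via the bla gene and its promoter. The catalogue lists it as low copy, despite the high-copy annotation of the origin. Short large T antigen and tetracycline-resistance fragments are backbone remnants, not functional genes. No selectable marker for insect cells is annotated.

PAN3 is the regulatory subunit of the PAN2–PAN3 deadenylase complex, which shortens mRNA poly(A) tails as an early step in general and miRNA-mediated mRNA decay. This version carries five substitutions (F658E, L622E, L665E, W707A, G711E), and the "dsRNAres" label indicates a coding sequence altered to resist a dsRNA directed against the endogenous transcript. The record does not state what the mutations disrupt. The associated publication concerns how an asymmetric PAN3 dimer recruits a single PAN2 exonuclease. The design suits complementation experiments in cultured Drosophila cells, in which endogenous PAN3 is depleted by RNAi and replaced by the tagged mutant. The depositor sequence may be theoretical rather than fully verified.
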