Addgene plasmid #148052: pAc5.1B-EGFP-DmPAN3-F658EL622EL665EW707AG711E-dsRNAres_Y
Purpose: Insect Expression of DmPAN3-F658EL622EL665EW707AG711E-dsRNAres
Depositing lab: Elisa Izaurralde. Depositing organization: Max Planck Institute for Developmental Biology. Publication: An asymmetric PAN3 dimer recruits a single PAN2 exonuclease to mediate mRNA deadenylation and decay. Jonas S, Christie M, Peter D, Bhandari D, Loh B, Huntzinger E, Weichenrieder O, Izaurralde E. Nat Struct Mol Biol. 2014 Jul;21(7):599-608. doi: 10.1038/nsmb.2837. Epub 2014 Jun 1. PubMed 24880343.
Backbone
  Vector backbone: Unknown
  Vector type: Insect Expression
Growth in bacteria
  Bacterial resistance: Ampicillin, 100 μg/mL
  Growth temperature: 37°C
  Growth strain: DH5alpha
  Copy number: Low Copy
Gene/Insert
  Gene/Insert name: DmPAN3-F658EL622EL665EW707AG711E-dsRNAres
  Species: D. melanogaster (fly)
  Entrez Gene: CG11486 (a.k.a. Dmel_CG11486, Dmel\CG11486, PAN3)
  Cloning method: Unknown
Terms and licenses: Academic/Nonprofit Terms; Industry Terms: Not Available to Industry
Depositor comments: ORF extracted from NCBI: LD14901 Plasmids from this collection were made available to the research community and donated after the lab closed. Please note that the sequence provided by the depositing laboratory may be theoretical/predicted or based on Sanger sequencing results. There may be discrepancies between sequencing results obtained by Addgene and the depositor sequence. If an Addgene verified sequence is not available, please contact before placing your order to request that our lab fully sequence the plasmid.
How to cite: pAc5.1B-EGFP-DmPAN3-F658EL622EL665EW707AG711E-dsRNAres_Y was a gift from Elisa Izaurralde (Addgene plasmid # 148052 ; http://n2t.net/addgene:148052 ; RRID:Addgene_148052)
